>Addgene plasmid #219760 | pNK7183 | addgene full sequence | sequence record 437299 | Addgene NGS Result
ATCGTGGTGTCACGCTCGTCGTTTGGTATGGCTTCATTCAGCTCCGGTTCCCAACGATCAAGGCGAGTTA
CATGATCCCCCATGTTGTGCAAAAAAGCGGTTAGCTCCTTCGGTCCTCCGATCGTTGTCAGAAGTAAGTT
GGCCGCAGTGTTATCACTCATGGTTATGGCAGCACTGCATAATTCTCTTACTGTCATGCCATCCGTAAGA
TGCTTTTCTGTGACTGGTGAGTACTCAACCAAGTCATTCTGAGAATAGTGTATGCGGCGACCGAGTTGCT
CTTGCCCGGCGTCAATACGGGATAATACCGCGCCACATAGCAGAACTTTAAAAGTGCTCATCATTGGAAA
ACGTTCTTCGGGGCGAAAACTCTCAAGGATCTTACCGCTGTTGAGATCCAGTTCGATGTAACCCACTCGT
GCACCCAACTGATCTTCAGCATCTTTTACTTTCACCAGCGTTTCTGGGTGAGCAAAAACAGGAAGGCAAA
ATGCCGCAAAAAAGGGAATAAGGGCGACACGGAAATGTTGAATACTCATACTCTTCCTTTTTCAATATTA
TTGAAGCATTTATCAAGGTTATTGTCTCATGAGCGGATACATATTTGAATGTATTTAGAAAAATAAACAA
ATAGGGGTTCCGCGCACGAATTGGCCAGCGCTGCCATTTTTGGGGTGAGGCCGTTCGCGGCCGAGGGGCG
CAGCCCCTGGGGGGATGGGAGGCCCGCGTTAGCGGGCCGGGAGGGTTCGAGAAGGGGGGGCACCCCCCTT
CGGCGTGCGCGGTCACGCGCACAGGGCGCAGCCCTGGTTAAAAACAAGGTTTATAAATATTGGTTTAAAA
GCAGGTTAAAAGACAGGTTAGCGGTGGCCGAAAAACGGGCGGAAACCCTTGCAAATGCTGGATTTTCTGC
CTGTGGACAGCCCCTCAAATGTCAATAGGTGCGCCCCTCATCTGTCAGCACTCTGCCCCTCAAGTGTCAA
GGATCGCGCCCCTCATCTGTCAGTAGTCGCGCCCCTCAAGTGTCAATACCGCAGGGCACTTATCCCCAGG
CTTGTCCACATCATCTGTGGGAAACTCGCGTAAAATCAGGCGTTTTCGCCGATTTGCGAGGCTGGCCAGC
TCCACGTCGCCGGCCGAAATCGAGCCTGCCCCTCATCTGTCAACGCCGCGCCGGGTGAGTCGGCCCCTCA
AGTGTCAACGTCCGCCCCTCATCTGTCAGTGAGGGCCAAGTTTTCCGCGAGGTATCCACAACGCCGGCGG
CCGCGGTGTCTCGCACACGGCTTCGACGGCGTTTCTGGCGCGTTTGCAGGGCCATAGACGGCCGCCAGCC
CAGCGGCGAGGGCAACCAGCCCGGTGAGCGTCGCAAAGGAGATCCTGATCTGACTGATGGGCTGCCTGTA
TCGAGTGGTGATTTTGTGCCGAGCTGCCGGTCGGGGAGCTGTTGGCTGGCTGGTGGCAGGATATATTGTG
GTGTAAACAAATTGACGCTTAGACAACTTAATAACACATTGCGGACGTTTTTAATGTACTGGGGTGGATG
CAGTGGGCCCCACTCTGTGAAGACAAGCAAGAATTCAAGCTTGGAGGTCAACATGGTGGAGCACGACACT
CTGGTCTACTCCAAAAATGTCAAAGATACAGTCTCAGAAGATCAAAGGGCTATTGAGACTTTTCAACAAA
GGATAATTTCGGGAAACCTCCTCGGATTCCATTGCCCAGCTATCTGTCACTTCATCGAAAGGACAGTAGA
AAAGGAAGGTGGCTCCTACAAATGCCATCATTGCGATAAAGGAAAGGCTATCATTCAAGATCTCTCTGCC
GACAGTGGTCCCAAAGATGGACCCCCACCCACGAGGAGCATCGTGGAAAAAGAAGAGGTTCCAACCACGT
CTACAAAGCAAGTGGATTGATGTGACATCTCCACTGACGTAAGGGATGACGCACAATCCCACTATCCTTC
GCAAGACCCTTCCTCTATATAAGGAAGTTCATTTCATTTGGAGAGGACACGCTCGAGTATAAGAGCTCAT
TTTTACAACAATTACCAACAACAACAAACAACAAACAACATTACAATTACATTTACAATTATCGATACAA
TGGCCCCATCTGTGGAAGAAATCAGGAAGGCCCAGAGAGCTCAGGGCCCGGCCACTGTCCTCGCCATCGG
CACCGCCACCCCACCCAACTGCGTCTATCAGAAGGACTATCCGGACTACTACTTCCGTGTCACTAACTCA
GAGCACATGACCGAATTGAAGGAGAAGTTCAGGAGAATGTGCGACAAATCAATGATCGAGAAGCGTTACA
TGCTTTTGACCGAGGATCTTCTCAAGGAGAACCCCAGCATGTGCGCTTACATGGGATCCTCCCTTGACGC
AAGACAGGACTTGGTCGTCGCTGAGGTCCCAAGGCTCGGCAAAGAGGCCGCACAGAAGGCCATCAAGGAG
TGGGGCCAACCCAAGTCTAAGATCACCCACGTCATCATGTGCACCACTTCAGGTGTCGACATGCCTGGCG
CAGACTACCAGCTCACTAAGCTTCTCGGCCTTCGTCCTTCCGTCAAGCGATTCATGATGTACCAGCAAGG
TTGCTTCGCTGGTGGAACCGTTCTTCGACTCGCTAAGGACGTGGCTGAGAACAACAAGGGAGCACGAGTC
CTCGTCGTTTGCTCAGAGATCACCGCCATCTGTTTCCGTGGCCCAACGGACACCCACCTGGACTCCATGG
TGGGACAAGCCTTATTCGGAGATGGTTCAGGAGCCGTCATCATCGGAGCCGATCCAGACTTAACCGTGGA
GAGGCCAATCTTCGAGCTGGTCTGGACCGCCCAGACCATCCTCCCAGACTCCGAGGGAGCCATCGACGGT
CACCTTAGAGAAGTCGGGTTGACTCTCCATCTCCTCAAGGACGTTCCAGGGCTTATCTCAAAGAACATCA
CCAAGGCACTCGTGGAGGCCTTTAACCCACTTGGAATCTCTGACTGGAACGAGCTTTTCTGGGTCGCACA
CCCCGGTGGACCCGCTATCCTTGACCAGGTTGAGGAGAAACTCGCTCTCAAGCCTGAGAAGATGAAGGCT
ACAAGGCAAGTGCTTAATGACTACGGGAACATGTCAAGCGCTTGTGTGCTGTTTATCTTAGATGAGATGA
GGAAGAAGTCTTTGGAGAACGGTCATTCTACTACAGGTGAAGGATTGGAATGGGGTGTTCTCTTTGGGTT
TGGACCTGGGCTTACGGTTGAGACTGTCGTGCTGCACAGTGTCCCTGTTGTAAACTCAGGTAGTTAACTA
GCTTGTCCTGCTTTAATGAGATATGCGAGAAGCCTATGATCGCATGATATTTGCTTTCAATTCTGTTGTG
CACGTTGTAAAAAACCTGAGCATGTGTAGCTCAGATCCTTACCGCCGGTTTCGGTTCATTCTAATGAATA
TATCACCCGTTACTATCGTATTTTTATGAATAATATTCTCCGTTCAATTTACTGATTGTACCCTACTACT
TATATGTACAATATTAAAATGAAAACAATATATTGTGCTGAATAGGTTTATAGCGACATCTATGATAGAG
CGCCACAATAACAAACAATTGCGTTTTATTATTACAAATCCAATTTTAAAAAAAGCGGCAGAACCGGTCA
AACCTAAAAGACTGATTACATAAATCTTATTCAAATTTCAAAAGTGCCCCAGGGGCTAGTATCTACGACA
CACCGAGCGGCGAACTAATAACGCTCACTGAAGGGAACTCCGGTTCCCCGCCGGCGCGCATGGGTGAGAT
TCCTTGAAGTTGAGTATTGGCCGTCCGCTCTACCGAAAGTTACGGGCACCATTCAACCCGGTCCAGCACG
GCGGCCGGGTAACCGACTTGCTGCCCCGAGAATTATGCAGCATTTTTTTGGTGTATGTGGGCCCCAAATG
AAGTGCAGGTCAAACCTTGACAGTGACGACAAATCGTTGGGCGGGTCCAGGGCGAATTTTGCGACAACAT
GTCGAGGCTCAGCAGGACCGCTACTATTGTCTTCTGCACGAAGTGGTTTAAACTATCAGTGTTTGACAGG
ATATATTGGCGGGTAAACCTAAGAGAAAAGAGCGTTTATTAGAATAATCGGATATTTAAAAGGGCGTGAA
AAGGTTTATCCGTTCGTCCATTTGTATGTGCATGCCAACCACAGGGTTCCCCAGATCAGGCGCTGGCTGC
TGAACCCCCAGCCGGAACTGACCCCACAAGGCCCTAGCGTTTGCAATGCACCAGGTCATCATTGACCCAG
GCGTGTTCCACCAGGCCGCTGCCTCGCAACTCTTCGCAGGCTTCGCCGACCTGCTCGCGCCACTTCTTCA
CGCGGGTGGAATCCGATCCGCACATGAGGCGGAAGGTTTCCAGCTTGAGCGGGTACGGCTCCCGGTGCGA
GCTGAAATAGTCGAACATCCGTCGGGCCGTCGGCGACAGCTTGCGGTACTTCTCCCATATGAATTTCGTG
TAGTGGTCGCCAGCAAACAGCACGACGATTTCCTCGTCGATCAGGACCTGGCAACGGGACGTTTTCTTGC
CACGGTCCAGGACGCGGAAGCGGTGCAGCAGCGACACCGATTCCAGGTGCCCAACGCGGTCGGACGTGAA
GCCCATCGCCGTCGCCTGTAGGCGCGACAGGCATTCCTCGGCCTTCGTGTAATACCGGCCATTGATCGAC
CAGCCCAGGTCCTGGCAAAGCTCGTAGAACGTGAAGGTGATCGGCTCGCCGATAGGGGTGCGCTTCGCGT
ACTCCAACACCTGCTGCCACACCAGTTCGTCATCGTCGGCCCGCAGCTCGACGCCGGTGTAGGTGATCTT
CACGTCCTTGTTGACGTGGAAAATGACCTTGTTTTGCAGCGCCTCGCGCGGGATTTTCTTGTTGCGCGTG
GTGAACAGGGCAGAGCGGGCCGTGTCGTTTGGCATCGCTCGCATCGTGTCCGGCCACGGCGCAATATCGA
ACAAGGAAAGCTGCATTTCCTTGATCTGCTGCTTCGTGTGTTTCAGCAACGCGGCCTGCTTGGCCTCGCT
GACCTGTTTTGCCAGGTCCTCGCCGGCGGTTTTTCGCTTCTTGGTCGTCATAGTTCCTCGCGTGTCGATG
GTCATCGACTTCGCCAAACCTGCCGCCTCCTGTTCAAGACGACGCGAACGCTCCACGGCGGCCGATGGCG
CGGGCAGGGCAGGGGGAGCCAGTTGCACGCTGTCGCGCTCGATCTTGGCCGTAGCTTGCTGGACCATCGA
GCCGACGGACTGGAAGGTTTCGCGGGGCGCACGCATGACGGTGCGGCTTGCGATGGTTTCGGCATCCTCG
GCGGAAAACCCCGCGTCGATCAGTTCTTGCCTGTATGCCTTCCGGTCAAACGTCCGATTCATTCACCCTC
CTTGCGGGATTGCCCCGACTCACGCCGGGGCAATGTGCCCTTATTCCTGATTTGACCCGCCTGGTGCCTT
GGTGTCCAGATAATCCACCTTATCGGCAATGAAGTCGGTCCCGTAGACCGTCTGGCCGTCCTTCTCGTAC
TTGGTATTCCGAATCTTGCCCTGCACGAATACCAGCGACCCCTTGCCCAAATACTTGCCGTGGGCCTCGG
CCTGAGAGCCAAAACACTTGATGCGGAAGAAGTCGGTGCGCTCCTGCTTGTCGCCGGCATCGTTGCGCCA
CATCTAGGATCTGCCAGGAACCGTAAAAAGGCCGCGTTGCTGGCGTTTTTCCATAGGCTCCGCCCCCCTG
ACGAGCATCACAAAAATCGACGCTCAAGTCAGAGGTGGCGAAACCCGACAGGACTATAAAGATACCAGGC
GTTTCCCCCTGGAAGCTCCCTCGTGCGCTCTCCTGTTCCGACCCTGCCGCTTACCGGATACCTGTCCGCC
TTTCTCCCTTCGGGAAGCGTGGCGCTTTCTCATAGCTCACGCTGTAGGTATCTCAGTTCGGTGTAGGTCG
TTCGCTCCAAGCTGGGCTGTGTGCACGAACCCCCCGTTCAGCCCGACCGCTGCGCCTTATCCGGTAACTA
TCGTCTTGAGTCCAACCCGGTAAGACACGACTTATCGCCACTGGCAGCAGCCACTGGTAACAGGATTAGC
AGAGCGAGGTATGTAGGCGGTGCTACAGAGTTCTTGAAGTGGTGGCCTAACTACGGCTACACTAGAAGAA
CAGTATTTGGTATCTGCGCTCTGCTGAAGCCAGTTACCTTCGGAAAAAGAGTTGGTAGCTCTTGATCCGG
CAAACAAACCACCGCTGGTAGCGGTGGTTTTTTTGTTTGCAAGCAGCAGATTACGCGCAGAAAAAAAGGA
TCTCAAGAAGATCCTTTGATCTTTTCTACGGGGTCTGACGCTCAGTGGAACGAAAACTCACGTTAAGGGA
TTTTGGTCATGAGATTATCAAAAAGGATCTTCACCTAGATCCTTTTAAATTAAAAATGAAGTTTTAAATC
AATCTAAAGTATATATGAGTAAACTTGGTCTGACAGTTACCAATGCTTAATCAGTGAGGCACCTATCTCA
GCGATCTGTCTATTTCGTTCATCCATAGTTGCCTGACTCCCCGTCGTGTAGATAACTACGATACGGGAGG
GCTTACCATCTGGCCCCAGTGCTGCAATGATACCGCGAGAACCACGCTCACCGGCTCCAGATTTATCAGC
AATAAACCAGCCAGCCGGAAGGGCCGAGCGCAGAAGTGGTCCTGCAACTTTATCCGCCTCCATCCAGTCT
ATTAATTGTTGCCGGGAAGCTAGAGTAAGTAGTTCGCCAGTTAATAGTTTGCGCAACGTTGTTGCCATTG
CTACAGGC
Features (pLannotate 1.2.2; 13 found; start..end, strand, type, name):
    540..644     -  promoter       AmpR promoter: bla
    731..1362    -  rep_origin     oriV: incP origin of replication
   1454..1478    +  misc_feature   LB T-DNA repeat: left border repeat from nopaline C58 T-DNA
   1664..2009    +  promoter       CaMV 35S promoter: strong constitutive promoter from cauliflower mosaic virus
   1961..2007    +  promoter       minimal CaMV 35S promoter: minimal 35S promoter from cauliflower mosaic virus
   2038..2091    +  misc_feature   TMV Ω: translational enhancer from the tobacco mosaic virus 5'-leader sequence (Gallie et al., 1988)
   2109..3263    +  CDS            CHS1: CHS1_SOYBN - Experimental evidence at protein level: Swiss-Prot protein existence level 1. The primary product of this enzyme is 4,2',4',6'- tetrahydroxychalcone (also termed naringenin-chalcone or chalcone) which can under specific conditions spontaneously isomerize into naringenin. From Glycine max (Soybean) (Glycine hispida).
   3298..4005    +  terminator     OCS terminator: octopine synthase terminator
   4054..4078    +  misc_feature   RB T-DNA repeat: right border repeat from nopaline C58 T-DNA
   4190..4210    -  CDS            TetR (fragment): tetracycline resistance regulatory protein; tetR
   4237..5382    -  CDS            trfA: TRFA_ECOLX - Experimental evidence at protein level: Swiss-Prot protein existence level 1. Also involved in plasmid copy number control, promoting intermolecular coupling of protein bound iterons at oriV, which inhibits replication initiation. From Escherichia coli.
   5718..6306    -  rep_origin     ori: high-copy-number ColE1/pMB1/pBR322/pUC origin of replication
   6477..539     -  CDS            AmpR (across the origin): β-lactamase; bla; confers resistance to ampicillin, carbenicillin, and related antibiotics
