[The description below was written by a language model from this plasmid's Addgene catalogue record and pLannotate feature annotations shown in this document.]
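Description:
pNK7183 is a MoClo-compatible Level 1 plant expression plasmid built in a MoClo Toolkit Level 1 binary backbone and carrying a single transcription unit for PzPKS2, a polyketide synthase gene from Plumbago zeylanica. It is propagated in E. coli under ampicillin selection (β-lactamase with its own promoter) and is recorded as high copy, consistent with the ColE1/pUC-type origin. The backbone also carries the incP oriV together with trfA, the broad-host-range replication pair that allows maintenance in Agrobacterium. A short TetR fragment is annotated as a backbone remnant.

The payload lies between nopaline-type left and right T-DNA border repeats, so it can be transferred into plant cells by Agrobacterium. Expression is driven by a roughly 0.4 kb CaMV 35S promoter, a strong constitutive plant promoter. This is followed by the tobacco mosaic virus Ω 5' leader, which acts as a translational enhancer, and transcription ends at the octopine synthase terminator. The automated annotation labels the coding sequence as soybean chalcone synthase CHS1. This most likely reflects homology, since chalcone synthase is a type III polyketide synthase, and the position and length of the feature match the catalogued PzPKS2 insert. No plant selectable marker, tag or reporter is annotated within the T-DNA.

The stated purpose is expression of PzPKS2 in Nicotiana benthamiana and BY2 cells. The associated publication concerns a hybrid pathway for self-sustained luminescence, though the record does not spell out the enzyme's specific role in that pathway. As a Level 1 module, the unit can also be combined with other transcription units by Golden Gate assembly into multigene constructs.
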