Addgene plasmid #219760: pNK7183
Purpose: MoClo-compatible Level 1 for expression PzPKS2 in plants (N.benthamiana, BY2 cells)
Depositing lab: Karen Sarkisyan. Depositing organization: Light Bio. Publication: A hybrid pathway for self-sustained luminescence. Palkina KA, Karataeva TA, Perfilov MM, Fakhranurova LI, Markina NM, Somermeyer LG, Garcia-Perez E, Vazquez-Vilar M, Rodriguez-Rodriguez M, Vazquez-Vilriales V, Shakhova ES, Mitiouchkina T, Belozerova OA, Kovalchuk SI, Alekberova A, Malyshevskaia AK, Bugaeva EN, Guglya EB, Balakireva A, Sytov N, Bezlikhotnova A, Boldyreva DI, Babenko VV, Kondrashov FA, Choob VV, Orzaez D, Yampolsky IV, Mishin AS, Sarkisyan KS. Sci Adv. 2024 Mar 8;10(10):eadk1992. doi: 10.1126/sciadv.adk1992. Epub 2024 Mar 8. PubMed 38457503.
Backbone
  Vector backbone: MoClo Level 1 (MoClo Toolkit)
  Backbone size w/o insert (bp): 5618
  Vector type: Plant Expression
Growth in bacteria
  Bacterial resistance: Ampicillin, 100 μg/mL
  Growth temperature: 37°C
  Growth strain: DH5alpha
  Copy number: High Copy
Gene/Insert
  Gene/Insert name: PzPKS2
  Species: Plumbago zeylanica
  Insert size (bp): 1185
  Promoter: p35s_0.4kb - 5'UTR TMV omega
  Cloning method: Restriction Enzyme; 5′ cloning site unknown (unknown if destroyed)
Terms and licenses: Academic/Nonprofit Terms; Industry Terms: Not Available to Industry
How to cite: pNK7183 was a gift from Karen Sarkisyan (Addgene plasmid # 219760 ; http://n2t.net/addgene:219760 ; RRID:Addgene_219760)
